>Addgene plasmid #76600 | GTF2H1 gRNA (BRDN0001146264) | addgene full sequence | sequence record 186146 | Addgene Assembled Sequence
CCCGGGTGCAAAGATGGATAAAGTTTTAAACAGAGAGGAATCTTTGCAGCTAATGGACCTTCTAGGTCTT
GAAAGGAGTGGGAATTGGCTCCGGTGCCCGTCAGTGGGCAGAGCGCACATCGCCCACAGTCCCCGAGAAG
TTGGGGGGAGGGGTCGGCAATTGATCCGGTGCCTAGAGAAGGTGGCGCGGGGTAAACTGGGAAAGTGATG
TCGTGTACTGGCTCCGCCTTTTTCCCGAGGGTGGGGGAGAACCGTATATAAGTGCAGTAGTCGCCGTGAA
CGTTCTTTTTCGCAACGGGTTTGCCGCCAGAACACAGGTAAGTGCCGTGTGTGGTTCCCGCGGGCCTGGC
CTCTTTACGGGTTATGGCCCTTGCGTGCCTTGAATTACTTCCACCTGGCTGCAGTACGTGATTCTTGATC
CCGAGCTTCGGGTTGGAAGTGGGTGGGAGAGTTCGAGGCCTTGCGCTTAAGGAGCCCCTTCGCCTCGTGC
TTGAGTTGAGGCCTGGCCTGGGCGCTGGGGCCGCCGCGTGCGAATCTGGTGGCACCTTCGCGCCTGTCTC
GCTGCTTTCGATAAGTCTCTAGCCATTTAAAATTTTTGATGACCTGCTGCGACGCTTTTTTTCTGGCAAG
ATAGTCTTGTAAATGCGGGCCAAGATCTGCACACTGGTATTTCGGTTTTTGGGGCCGCGGGCGGCGACGG
GGCCCGTGCGTCCCAGCGCACATGTTCGGCGAGGCGGGGCCTGCGAGCGCGGCCACCGAGAATCGGACGG
GGGTAGTCTCAAGCTGGCCGGCCTGCTCTGGTGCCTGGCCTCGCGCCGCCGTGTATCGCCCCGCCCTGGG
CGGCAAGGCTGGCCCGGTCGGCACCAGTTGCGTGAGCGGAAAGATGGCCGCTTCCCGGCCCTGCTGCAGG
GAGCTCAAAATGGAGGACGCGGCGCTCGGGAGAGCGGGCGGGTGAGTCACCCACACAAAGGAAAAGGGCC
TTTCCGTCCTCAGCCGTCGCTTCATGTGACTCCACGGAGTACCGGGCGCCGTCCAGGCACCTCGATTAGT
TCTCGAGCTTTTGGAGTACGTCGTCTTTAGGTTGGGGGGAGGGGTTTTATGCGATGGAGTTTCCCCACAC
TGAGTGGGTGGAGACTGAAGTTAGGCCAGCTTGGCACTTGATGTAATTCTCCTTGGAATTTGCCCTTTTT
GAGTTTGGATCTTGGTTCATTCTCAAGCCTCAGACAGTGGTTCAAAGTTTTTTTCTTCCATTTCAGGTGT
CGTGACGTACGGCCACCATGACCGAGTACAAGCCCACGGTGCGCCTCGCCACCCGCGACGACGTCCCCAG
GGCCGTACGCACCCTCGCCGCCGCGTTCGCCGACTACCCCGCCACGCGCCACACCGTCGATCCGGACCGC
CACATCGAGCGGGTCACCGAGCTGCAAGAACTCTTCCTCACGCGCGTCGGGCTCGACATCGGCAAGGTGT
GGGTCGCGGACGACGGCGCCGCCGTGGCGGTCTGGACCACGCCGGAGAGCGTCGAAGCGGGGGCGGTGTT
CGCCGAGATCGGCCCGCGCATGGCCGAGTTGAGCGGTTCCCGGCTGGCCGCGCAGCAACAGATGGAAGGC
CTCCTGGCGCCGCACCGGCCCAAGGAGCCCGCGTGGTTCCTGGCCACCGTCGGAGTCTCGCCCGACCACC
AGGGCAAGGGTCTGGGCAGCGCCGTCGTGCTCCCCGGAGTGGAGGCGGCCGAGCGCGCCGGGGTGCCCGC
CTTCCTGGAGACCTCCGCGCCCCGCAACCTCCCCTTCTACGAGCGGCTCGGCTTCACCGTCACCGCCGAC
GTCGAGGTGCCCGAAGGACCGCGCACCTGGTGCATGACCCGCAAGCCCGGTGCCTGAACGCGTTAAGTCG
ACAATCAACCTCTGGATTACAAAATTTGTGAAAGATTGACTGGTATTCTTAACTATGTTGCTCCTTTTAC
GCTATGTGGATACGCTGCTTTAATGCCTTTGTATCATGCTATTGCTTCCCGTATGGCTTTCATTTTCTCC
TCCTTGTATAAATCCTGGTTGCTGTCTCTTTATGAGGAGTTGTGGCCCGTTGTCAGGCAACGTGGCGTGG
TGTGCACTGTGTTTGCTGACGCAACCCCCACTGGTTGGGGCATTGCCACCACCTGTCAGCTCCTTTCCGG
GACTTTCGCTTTCCCCCTCCCTATTGCCACGGCGGAACTCATCGCCGCCTGCCTTGCCCGCTGCTGGACA
GGGGCTCGGCTGTTGGGCACTGACAATTCCGTGGTGTTGTCGGGGAAATCATCGTCCTTTCCTTGGCTGC
TCGCCTGTGTTGCCACCTGGATTCTGCGCGGGACGTCCTTCTGCTACGTCCCTTCGGCCCTCAATCCAGC
GGACCTTCCTTCCCGCGGCCTGCTGCCGGCTCTGCGGCCTCTTCCGCGTCTTCGCCTTCGCCCTCAGACG
AGTCGGATCTCCCTTTGGGCCGCCTCCCCGCGTCGACTTTAAGACCAATGACTTACAAGGCAGCTGTAGA
TCTTAGCCACTTTTTAAAAGAAAAGGGGGGACTGGAAGGGCTAATTCACTCCCAACGAAGACAAGATCTG
CTTTTTGCTTGTACTGGGTCTCTCTGGTTAGACCAGATCTGAGCCTGGGAGCTCTCTGGCTAACTAGGGA
ACCCACTGCTTAAGCCTCAATAAAGCTTGCCTTGAGTGCTTCAAGTAGTGTGTGCCCGTCTGTTGTGTGA
CTCTGGTAACTAGAGATCCCTCAGACCCTTTTAGTCAGTGTGGAAAATCTCTAGCAGTACGTATAGTAGT
TCATGTCATCTTATTATTCAGTATTTATAACTTGCAAAGAAATGAATATCAGAGAGTGAGAGGAACTTGT
TTATTGCAGCTTATAATGGTTACAAATAAAGCAATAGCATCACAAATTTCACAAATAAAGCATTTTTTTC
ACTGCATTCTAGTTGTGGTTTGTCCAAACTCATCAATGTATCTTATCATGTCTGGCTCTAGCTATCCCGC
CCCTAACTCCGCCCATCCCGCCCCTAACTCCGCCCAGTTCCGCCCATTCTCCGCCCCATGGCTGACTAAT
TTTTTTTATTTATGCAGAGGCCGAGGCCGCCTCGGCCTCTGAGCTATTCCAGAAGTAGTGAGGAGGCTTT
TTTGGAGGCCTAGGGACGTACCCAATTCGCCCTATAGTGAGTCGTATTACGCGCGCTCACTGGCCGTCGT
TTTACAACGTCGTGACTGGGAAAACCCTGGCGTTACCCAACTTAATCGCCTTGCAGCACATCCCCCTTTC
GCCAGCTGGCGTAATAGCGAAGAGGCCCGCACCGATCGCCCTTCCCAACAGTTGCGCAGCCTGAATGGCG
AATGGG
[124 nt withheld, positions 3367-3490]
C
[91 nt withheld, positions 3492-3582]
A
[49 nt withheld, positions 3584-3632]
CCTTTGACGTTGGAGTCCACGTTCTTT
[37 nt withheld, positions 3660-3696]
ACCCTATCTCGGTCTATTCTTTTGATTTATAAGGGATTTTGCCGATTTCGGCCTATTGGTTAAAAAATGA
GCTGATTTAACAAAAATTTAACGCGAATTTTAACAAAATATTAACGCTTACAATTTAGGTGGCACTTTTC
GGGGAAATGTGCGCGGAACCCCTATTTGTTTATTTTTCTAAATACATTCAAATATGTATCCGCTCATGAG
ACAATAACCCTGATAAATGCTTCAATAATATTGAAAAAGGAAGAGTATGAGTATTCAACATTTCCGTGTC
GCCCTTATTCCCTTTTTTGCGGCATTTTGCCTTCCTGTTTTTGCTCACCCAGAAACGCTGGTGAAAGTAA
AAGATGCTGAAGATCAGTTGGGTGCACGAGTGGGTTACATCGAACTGGATCTCAACAGCGGTAAGATCCT
TGAGAGTTTTCGCCCCGAAGAACGTTTTCCAATGATGAGCACTTTTAAAGTTCTGCTATGTGGCGCGGTA
TTATCCCGTATTGACGCCGGGCAAGAGCAACTCGGTCGCCGCATACACTATTCTCAGAATGACTTGGTTG
AGTACTCACCAGTCACAGAAAAGCATCTTACGGATGGCATGACAGTAAGAGAATTATGCAGTGCTGCCAT
AACCATGAGTGATAACACTGCGGCCAACTTACTTCTGACAACGATCGGAGGACCGAAGGAGCTAACCGCT
TTTTTGCACAACATGGGGGATCATGTAACTCGCCTTGATCGTTGGGAACCGGAGCTGAATGAAGCCATAC
CAAACGACGAGCGTGACACCACGATGCCTGTAGCAATGGCAACAACGTTGCGCAAACTATTAACTGGCGA
ACTACTTACTCTAGCTTCCCGGCAACAATTAATAGACTGGATGGAGGCGGATAAAGTTGCAGGACCACTT
CTGCGCTCGGCCCTTCCGGCTGGCTGGTTTATTGCTGATAAATCTGGAGCCGGTGAGCGTGGGTCTCGCG
GTATCATTGCAGCACTGGGGCCAGATGGTAAGCCCTCCCGTATCGTAGTTATCTACACGACGGGGAGTCA
GGCAACTATGGATGAACGAAATAGACAGATCGCTGAGATAGGTGCCTCACTGATTAAGCATTGGTAACTG
TCAGACCAAGTTTACTCATATATACTTTAGATTGATTTAAAACTTCATTTTTAATTTAAAAGGATCTAGG
TGAAGATCCTTTTTGATAATCTCATGACCAAAATCCCTTAACGTGAGTTTTCGTTCCACTGAGCGTCAGA
CCCCGTAGAAAAGATCAAAGGATCTTCTTGAGATCCTTTTTTTCTGCGCGTAATCTGCTGCTTGCAAACA
AAAAAACCACCGCTACCAGCGGTGGTTTGTTTGCCGGATCAAGAGCTACCAACTCTTTTTCCGAAGGTAA
CTGGCTTCAGCAGAGCGCAGATACCAAATACTGTTCTTCTAGTGTAGCCGTAGTTAGGCCACCACTTCAA
GAACTCTGTAGCACCGCCTACATACCTCGCTCTGCTAATCCTGTTACCAGTGGCTGCTGCCAGTGGCGAT
AAGTCGTGTCTTACCGGGTTGGACTCAAGACGATAGTTACCGGATAAGGCGCAGCGGTCGGGCTGAACGG
GGGGTTCGTGCACACAGCCCAGCTTGGAGCGAACGACCTACACCGAACTGAGATACCTACAGCGTGAGCT
ATGAGAAAGCGCCACGCTTCCCGAAGGGAGAAAGGCGGACAGGTATCCGGTAAGCGGCAGGGTCGGAACA
GGAGAGCGCACGAGGGAGCTTCCAGGGGGAAACGCCTGGTATCTTTATAGTCCTGTCGGGTTTCGCCACC
TCTGACTTGAGCGTCGATTTTTGTGATGCTCGTCAGGGGGGCGGAGCCTATGGAAAAACGCCAGCAACGC
GGCCTTTTTACGGTTCCTGGCCTTTTGCTGGCCTTTTGCTCACATGTTCTTTCCTGCGTTATCCCCTGAT
TCTGTGGATAACCGTATTACCGCCTTTGAGTGAGCTGATACCGCTCGCCGCAGCCGAACGACCGAGCGCA
GCGAGTCAGTGAGCGAGGAAGCGGAAGAGCGCCCAATACGCAAACCGCCTCTCCCCGCGCGTTGGCCGAT
TCATTAATGCAGCTGGCACGACAGGTTTCCCGACTGGAAAGCGGGCAGTGAGCGCAACGCAATTAATGTG
AGTTAGCTCACTCATTAGGCACCCCAGGCTTTACACTTTATGCTTCCGGCTCGTATGTTGTGTGGAATTG
TGAGCGGATAACAATTTCACACAGGAAACAGCTATGACCATGATTACGCCAAGCGCGCAATTAACCCTCA
CTAAAGGGAACAAAAGCTGGAGCTGCAAGCTTAATGTAGTCTTATGCAATACTCTTGTAGTCTTGCAACA
TGGTAACGATGAGTTAGCAACATGCCTTACAAGGAGAGAAAAAGCACCGTGCATGCCGATTGGTGGAAGT
AAGGTGGTACGATCGTGCCTTATTAGGAAGGCAACAGACGGGTCTGACATGGATTGGACGAACCACTGAA
TTGCCGCATTGCAGAGATATTGTATTTAAGTGCCTAGCTCGATACATAAACGGGTCTCTCTGGTTAGACC
AGATCTGAGCCTGGGAGCTCTCTGGCTAACTAGGGAACCCACTGCTTAAGCCTCAATAAAGCTTGCCTTG
AGTGCTTCAAGTAGTGTGTGCCCGTCTGTTGTGTGACTCTGGTAACTAGAGATCCCTCAGACCCTTTTAG
TCAGTGTGGAAAATCTCTAGCAGTGGCGCCCGAACAGGGACTTGAAAGCGAAAGGGAAACCAGAGGAGCT
CTCTCGACGCAGGACTCGGCTTGCTGAAGCGCGCACGGCAAGAGGCGAGGGGCGGCGACTGGTGAGTACG
CCAAAAATTTTGACTAGCGGAGGCTAGAAGGAGAGAGATGGGTGCGAGAGCGTCAGTATTAAGCGGGGGA
GAATTAGATCGCGATGGGAAAAAATTCGGTTAAGGCCAGGGGGAAAGAAAAAATATAAATTAAAACATAT
AGTATGGGCAAGCAGGGAGCTAGAACGATTCGCAGTTAATCCTGGCCTGTTAGAAACATCAGAAGGCTGT
AGACAAATACTGGGACAGCTACAACCATCCCTTCAGACAGGATCAGAAGAACTTAGATCATTATATAATA
CAGTAGCAACCCTCTATTGTGTGCATCAAAGGATAGAGATAAAAGACACCAAGGAAGCTTTAGACAAGAT
AGAGGAAGAGCAAAACAAAAGTAAGACCACCGCACAGCAAGCGGCCGCTGATCTTCAGACCTGGAGGAGG
AGATATGAGGGACAATTGGAGAAGTGAATTATATAAATATAAAGTAGTAAAAATTGAACCATTAGGAGTA
GCACCCACCAAGGCAAAGAGAAGAGTGGTGCAGAGAGAAAAAAGAGCAGTGGGAATAGGAGCTTTGTTCC
TTGGGTTCTTGGGAGCAGCAGGAAGCACTATGGGCGCAGCGTCAATGACGCTGACGGTACAGGCCAGACA
ATTATTGTCTGGTATAGTGCAGCAGCAGAACAATTTGCTGAGGGCTATTGAGGCGCAACAGCATCTGTTG
CAACTCACAGTCTGGGGCATCAAGCAGCTCCAGGCAAGAATCCTGGCTGTGGAAAGATACCTAAAGGATC
AACAGCTCCTGGGGATTTGGGGTTGCTCTGGAAAACTCATTTGCACCACTGCTGTGCCTTGGAATGCTAG
TTGGAGTAATAAATCTCTGGAACAGATTTGGAATCACACGACCTGGATGGAGTGGGACAGAGAAATTAAC
AATTACACAAGCTTAATACACTCCTTAATTGAAGAATCGCAAAACCAGCAAGAAAAGAATGAACAAGAAT
TATTGGAATTAGATAAATGGGCAAGTTTGTGGAATTGGTTTAACATAACAAATTGGCTGTGGTATATAAA
ATTATTCATAATGATAGTAGGAGGCTTGGTAGGTTTAAGAATAGTTTTTGCTGTACTTTCTATAGTGAAT
AGAGTTAGGCAGGGATATTCACCATTATCGTTTCAGACCCACCTCCCAACCCCGAGGGGACCCAGAGAGG
GCCTATTTCCCATGATTCCTTCATATTTGCATATACGATACAAGGCTGTTAGAGAGATAATTAGAATTAA
TTTGACTGTAAACACAAAGATATTAGTACAAAATACGTGACGTAGAAAGTAATAATTTCTTGGGTAGTTT
GCAGTTTTAAAATTATGTTTTAAAATGGACTATCATATGCTTACCGTAACTTGAAAGTATTTCGATTTCT
TGGCTTTATATATCTTGTGGAAAGGACGAAACACCGGAGTCAAGTGATCAGTGCTGGTTTTAGAGCTAGA
AATAGCAAGTTAAAATAAGGCTAGTCCGTTATCAACTTGAAAAAGTGGCACCGAGTCGGTGCTTTTTTAA
GCTTGGCGTAACTAGATCTTGAGACAAATGGCAGTATTCATCCACAATTTTAAAAGAAAAGGGGGGATTG
GGGGGTACAGTGCAGGGGAAAGAATAGTAGACATAATAGCAACAGACATACAAACTAAAGAATTACAAAA
ACAAATTACAAAAATTCAAAATTTTCGGGTTTATTACAGGGACAGCAGAGATCCACTTTGGCGCCGGCTC
GAGGGGG
Features (pLannotate 1.2.2; 29 found; start..end, strand, type, name):
     14..80      +  CDS            small t antigen (fragment): SV40 (simian virus 40) small t antigen
    106..317     +  promoter       EF-1α core promoter: core promoter for human elongation factor EF-1α
    318..1256    +  intron         EF-1α intron A: intron upstream of the start codon of human EF-1α
   1278..1877    +  CDS            PuroR (fragment): puromycin N-acetyltransferase; pac from Streptomyces; confers resistance to puromycin
   1893..2481    +  misc_feature   WPRE: woodchuck hepatitis virus posttranscriptional regulatory element
   2532..2551    +  misc_feature   cPPT/CTS (fragment): central polypurine tract and central termination sequence of HIV-1
   2553..2786    +  LTR            3' LTR (ΔU3): self-inactivating 3' long terminal repeat (LTR) from HIV-1
   2864..2985    +  polyA_signal   SV40 poly(A) signal: SV40 polyadenylation signal
   3025..3160    +  rep_origin     SV40 ori: SV40 origin of replication
   3181..3199    -  promoter       T7 promoter: promoter for bacteriophage T7 RNA polymerase
   3207..3362    +  CDS            lacZα (fragment): LacZα fragment of β-galactosidase; lacZ fragment
   3367..3795    +  rep_origin     f1 ori (sequence partly withheld): f1 bacteriophage origin of replication; arrow indicates direction of (+) strand synthesis
   3848..3952    +  promoter       AmpR promoter: bla
   3953..4813    +  CDS            AmpR: β-lactamase; bla; confers resistance to ampicillin, carbenicillin, and related antibiotics
   4984..5572    +  rep_origin     ori: high-copy-number ColE1/pMB1/pBR322/pUC origin of replication
   5755..5847    +  CDS            lacI (fragment): lac repressor; lacI; The lac repressor binds to the lac operator to inhibit transcription in E. coli. This inhibition can be relieved by adding lactose or isopropyl-β-D-thiogalactopyranoside (IPTG).
   5860..5881    +  protein_bind   CAP binding site: CAP binding activates transcription in the presence of cAMP. E. coli catabolite activator protein
   5896..5926    +  promoter       lac promoter: promoter for the E. coli lac operon
   5934..5950    +  protein_bind   lac operator: The lac repressor binds to the lac operator to inhibit transcription in E. coli. This inhibition can be relieved by adding lactose or isopropyl-β-D-thiogalactopyranoside (IPTG). lac repressor encoded by lacI
   5995..6013    +  promoter       T3 promoter: promoter for bacteriophage T3 RNA polymerase
   6041..6267    +  promoter       RSV promoter: Rous sarcoma virus enhancer/promoter
   6268..6448    +  LTR            5' LTR (truncated): truncated 5' long terminal repeat (LTR) from HIV-1
   6495..6620    +  misc_feature   HIV-1 Ψ: packaging signal of human immunodeficiency virus type 1
   6604..6967    +  CDS            HIV-1 gag (fragment): gag protein from human immunodeficiency virus 1; gag
   7113..7346    +  misc_feature   RRE: The Rev response element (RRE) of HIV-1 allows for Rev-dependent mRNA export from the nucleus to the cytoplasm.
   7723..7749    +  CDS            Rev (fragment): human immunodeficiency virus 1 (HIV-1) Rev protein; rev; enhances nuclear export of unspliced and incompletely spliced viral mRNAs
   7753..7993    +  promoter       U6 promoter: RNA polymerase III promoter for human U6 snRNA
   8023..8098    +  misc_RNA       gRNA scaffold: guide RNA scaffold for the Streptococcus pyogenes CRISPR/Cas9 system
   8154..8271    +  misc_feature   cPPT/CTS: central polypurine tract and central termination sequence of HIV-1
