[The description below was written by a language model from this plasmid's Addgene catalogue record and pLannotate feature annotations shown in this document.]
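Description:
GTF2H1 gRNA (BRDN0001146264) is a third-generation lentiviral CRISPR guide plasmid built on the lentiGuide-Puro backbone. It expresses a single guide RNA directed against human GTF2H1, a gene also known as BTF2, p62 or TFB1 that encodes a TFIIH subunit. The guide was designed against two GTF2H1 reference transcripts. In bacteria the 8.3 kb plasmid replicates from a high-copy ColE1/pUC-type origin and is selected with ampicillin through the bla gene. An f1 origin, an SV40 origin and remnants of a lac/T7/T3 cloning region are also annotated in the backbone.

The viral portion starts with an RSV promoter fused to a truncated HIV-1 5' LTR, which makes genomic RNA production in packaging cells Tat-independent. It is followed by the Ψ packaging signal with a partial gag sequence, the RRE for Rev-dependent nuclear export, and a cPPT/CTS. The genome ends in a ΔU3 self-inactivating 3' LTR, with an SV40 polyadenylation signal downstream. Two expression units sit between the LTRs. The human U6 Pol III promoter drives the 20-nt spacer joined to the Streptococcus pyogenes gRNA scaffold. An EF-1α promoter with its intron A drives puromycin N-acetyltransferase for selection of transduced mammalian cells, and a WPRE follows to enhance transcript expression.

The plasmid carries no Cas9, so it is meant for use with a separate Cas9 vector such as lentiCas9-Blast or in cells that already express Cas9. It belongs to a human kinome gRNA collection produced alongside work on optimized sgRNA design. Its typical use is stable, puromycin-selectable delivery of the guide for GTF2H1 knockout.
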