Addgene plasmid #76600: GTF2H1 gRNA (BRDN0001146264)
Purpose: 3rd generation lentiviral gRNA plasmid targeting human GTF2H1
Depositing lab: John Doench & David Root. Depositing organization: Broad Institute. Publication: Optimized sgRNA design to maximize activity and minimize off-target effects of CRISPR-Cas9. Doench JG, Fusi N, Sullender M, Hegde M, Vaimberg EW, Donovan KF, Smith I, Tothova Z, Wilen C, Orchard R, Virgin HW, Listgarten J, Root DE. Nat Biotechnol. 2016 Jan 18. doi: 10.1038/nbt.3437. PubMed 26780180.
Backbone
  Vector backbone: lentiGuide-Puro
  Backbone manufacturer: Zhang Lab (Addgene plasmid # 52963)
  Vector type: Mammalian Expression, Lentiviral, CRISPR
  Selectable markers: Puromycin
Growth in bacteria
  Bacterial resistance: Ampicillin, 100 μg/mL
  Growth temperature: 37°C
  Growth strain: DH5alpha
  Copy number: High Copy
Gene/Insert
  Gene/Insert name: GTF2H1 (alt names: GTF2H1; NM_001142307.1)
  gRNA/shRNA sequence: GAGTCAAGTGATCAGTGCTG
  Species: H. sapiens (human)
  Entrez Gene: GTF2H1 (a.k.a. BTF2, P62, TFB1, TFIIH)
  Promoter: hU6
  Cloning method: Unknown
  Sequencing primers: 5′ U6-F; 3′ pS2-R
Terms and licenses: Academic/Nonprofit Terms; Industry Terms: Not Available to Industry
Depositor comments: The gRNA was designed to target the following Genbank reference sequence(s): NM_001142307.1,NM_005316.3. Note that this plasmid does NOT contain Cas9. It should be used in conjunction with lentiCas9-Blast (Addgene #52962) or otherwise with cell lines already expressing Cas9. Browse the full kinome gRNA library at http://www.addgene.org/pooled-library/broadgpp-human-kinome/ or visit http://www.broadinstitute.org/rnai/public/ for detailed protocols and information.
How to cite: GTF2H1 gRNA (BRDN0001146264) was a gift from John Doench & David Root (Addgene plasmid # 76600 ; http://n2t.net/addgene:76600 ; RRID:Addgene_76600)
