>Addgene plasmid #76600 | GTF2H1 gRNA (BRDN0001146264) | depositor partial sequence | sequence record 144060 | Target Sequence
GAGTCAAGTGATCAGTGCTG
