>Addgene plasmid #76600 | GTF2H1 gRNA (BRDN0001146264) | addgene partial sequence | sequence record 186145 | hU6-F
CGTAGAAAGTAATAATTTCTTGGGTAGTTTGCAGTTTTAAAATTATGTTTTAAAATGGACTATCATATGC
TTACCGTAACTTGAAAGTATTTCGATTTCTTGGCTTTATATATCTTGTGGAAAGGACGAAACACCGGAGT
CAAGTGATCAGTGCTGGTTTTAGAGCTAGAAATAGCAAGTTAAAATAAGGCTAGTCCGTTATCAACTTGA
AAAAGTGGCACCGAGTCGGTGCTTTTTTAAGCTTGGCGTAACTAGATCTTGAGACAAATGGCAGTATTCA
TCCACAATTTTAAAAGAAAAGGGGGGATTGGGGGGTACAGTGCAGGGGAAAGAATAGTAGACATAATAGC
AACAGACATACAAACTAAAGAATTACAAAAACAAATTACAAAAATTCAAAATTTTCGGGTTTATTACAGG
GACAGCAGAGATCCACTTTGGCGCCGGCTCGAGGGGGCCCGGGTGCAAAGATGGATAAAGTTTTAAACAG
AGAGGAATCTTTGCAGCTAATGGACCTTCTAGGTCTTGAAAGGAGTGGGAATTGGCTCCGGTGCCCGTCA
GTGGGCAGAG
